>Addgene plasmid #207922 | pMP072 | addgene full sequence | sequence record 415150 | Addgene NGS Result
TAACGAATTACCATGGCACCTGCTACAACCTTCTCAATGGTAACTTTACTCTTTATTTAACCATACATTT
TTTTTTATTTTTTTCACTTTGTTCTTCATCCACTATTGTTCTTTGTTCATCTTGAACAAAAGCTCCCTCC
TTCTTTGTTCTTCATCCACCATTGTTCTTCATCAATCATTTCGCTGTCATGTAGCAGGTGCTCGAGCAAT
TCTGACAGGATATATTGGCGGGTAAACCTAAGAGAAAAGAGCGTTTATTAGAATAATCGGATATTTAAAA
GGGCGTGAAAAGGTTTATCCGTTCGTCCATTTGTATGTGCATGCCAACCACAGGGTTCCCCTCGGGATCA
AAGTACTTTGATCCAACCCCTCCGCTGCTATAGTGCAGTCGGCTTCTGACGTTCAGTGCAGCCGTCATCT
GAAAACGACATGTCGCACAAGTCCTAAGTTACGCGACAGGCTGCCGCCCTGCCCTTTTCCTGGCGTTTTC
TTGTCGCGTGTTTTAGTCGCATAAAGTAGAATACTTGCGACTAGAACCGGAGACATTACGCCATGAACAA
GAGCGCCGCCGCTGGCCTGCTGGGCTATGCCCGCGTCAGCACCGACGACCAGGACTTGACCAACCAACGG
GCCGAACTGCACGCGGCCGGCTGCACCAAGCTGTTTTCCGAGAAGATCACCGGCACCAGGCGCGACCGCC
CGGAGCTGGCCAGGATGCTTGACCACCTACGCCCTGGCGACGTTGTGACAGTGACCAGGCTAGACCGCCT
GGCCCGCAGCACCCGCGACCTACTGGACATTGCCGAGCGCATCCAGGAGGCCGGCGCGGGCCTGCGTAGC
CTGGCAGAGCCGTGGGCCGACACCACCACGCCGGCCGGCCGCATGGTGTTGACCGTGTTCGCCGGCATTG
CCGAGTTCGAGCGTTCCCTAATCATCGACCGCACCCGGAGCGGGCGCGAGGCCGCCAAGGCCCGAGGCGT
GAAGTTTGGCCCCCGCCCTACCCTCACCCCGGCACAGATCGCGCACGCCCGCGAGCTGATCGACCAGGAA
GGCCGCACCGTGAAAGAGGCGGCTGCACTGCTTGGCGTGCATCGCTCGACCCTGTACCGCGCACTTGAGC
GCAGCGAGGAAGTGACGCCCACCGAGGCCAGGCGGCGCGGTGCCTTCCGTGAGGACGCATTGACCGAGGC
CGACGCCCTGGCGGCCGCCGAGAATGAACGCCAAGAGGAACAAGCATGAAACCGCACCAGGACGGCCAGG
ACGAACCGTTTTTCATTACCGAAGAGATCGAGGCGGAGATGATCGCGGCCGGGTACGTGTTCGAGCCGCC
CGCGCACCTCTCAACCGTGCGGCTGCATGAAATCCTGGCCGGTTTGTCTGATGCCAAGCTGGCGGCCTGG
CCGGCCAGCTTGGCCGCTGAAGAAACCGAGCGCCGCCGTCTAAAAAGGTGATGTGTATTTGAGTAAAACA
GCTTGCGTCATGCGGTCGCTGCGTATATGATGCGATGAGTAAATAAACAAATACGCAAGGGGAACGCATG
AAGGTTATCGCTGTACTTAACCAGAAAGGCGGGTCAGGCAAGACGACCATCGCAACCCATCTAGCCCGCG
CCCTGCAACTCGCCGGGGCCGATGTTCTGTTAGTCGATTCCGATCCCCAGGGCAGTGCCCGCGATTGGGC
GGCCGTGCGGGAAGATCAACCGCTAACCGTTGTCGGCATCGACCGCCCGACGATTGACCGCGACGTGAAG
GCCATCGGCCGGCGCGACTTCGTAGTGATCGACGGAGCGCCCCAGGCGGCGGACTTGGCTGTGTCCGCGA
TCAAGGCAGCCGACTTCGTGCTGATTCCGGTGCAGCCAAGCCCTTACGACATATGGGCCACCGCCGACCT
GGTGGAGCTGGTTAAGCAGCGCATTGAGGTCACGGATGGAAGGCTACAAGCGGCCTTTGTCGTGTCGCGG
GCGATCAAAGGCACGCGCATCGGCGGTGAGGTTGCCGAGGCGCTGGCCGGGTACGAGCTGCCCATTCTTG
AGTCCCGTATCACGCAGCGCGTGAGCTACCCAGGCACTGCCGCCGCCGGCACAACCGTTCTTGAATCAGA
ACCCGAGGGCGACGCTGCCCGCGAGGTCCAGGCGCTGGCCGCTGAAATTAAATCAAAACTCATTTGAGTT
AATGAGGTAAAGAGAAAATGAGCAAAAGCACAAACACGCTAAGTGCCGGCCGTCCGAGCGCACGCAGCAG
CAAGGCTGCAACGTTGGCCAGCCTGGCAGACACGCCAGCCATGAAGCGGGTCAACTTTCAGTTGCCGGCG
GAGGATCACACCAAGCTGAAGATGTACGCGGTACGCCAAGGCAAGACCATTACCGAGCTGCTATCTGAAT
ACATCGCGCAGCTACCAGAGTAAATGAGCAAATGAATAAATGAGTAGATGAATTTTAGCGGCTAAAGGAG
GCGGCATGGAAAATCAAGAACAACCAGGCACCGACGCCGTGGAATGCCCCATGTGTGGAGGAACGGGCGG
TTGGCCAGGCGTAAGCGGCTGGGTTGCCTGCCGGCCCTGCAATGGCACTGGAACCCCCAAGCCCGAGGAA
TCGGCGTGAGCGGTCGCAAACCATCCGGCCCGGTACAAATCGGCGCGGCGCTGGGTGATGACCTGGTGGA
GAAGTTGAAGGCCGCGCAGGCCGCCCAGCGGCAACGCATCGAGGCAGAAGCACGCCCCGGTGAATCGTGG
CAAGCGGCCGCTGATCGAATCCGCAAAGAATCCCGGCAACCGCCGGCAGCCGGTGCGCCGTCGATTAGGA
AGCCGCCCAAGGGCGACGAGCAACCAGATTTTTTCGTTCCGATGCTCTATGACGTGGGCACCCGCGATAG
TCGCAGCATCATGGACGTGGCCGTTTTCCGTCTGTCGAAGCGTGACCGACGAGCTGGCGAGGTGATCCGC
TACGAGCTTCCAGACGGGCACGTAGAGGTTTCCGCAGGGCCGGCCGGCATGGCCAGTGTGTGGGATTACG
ACCTGGTACTGATGGCGGTTTCCCATCTAACCGAATCCATGAACCGATACCGGGAAGGGAAGGGAGACAA
GCCCGGCCGCGTGTTCCGTCCACACGTTGCGGACGTACTCAAGTTCTGCCGGCGAGCCGATGGCGGAAAG
CAGAAAGACGACCTGGTAGAAACCTGCATTCGGTTAAACACCACGCACGTTGCCATGCAGCGTACGAAGA
AGGCCAAGAACGGCCGCCTGGTGACGGTATCCGAGGGTGAAGCCTTGATTAGCCGCTACAAGATCGTAAA
GAGCGAAACCGGGCGGCCGGAGTACATCGAGATCGAGCTAGCTGATTGGATGTACCGCGAGATCACAGAA
GGCAAGAACCCGGACGTGCTGACGGTTCACCCCGATTACTTTTTGATCGATCCCGGCATCGGCCGTTTTC
TCTACCGCCTGGCACGCCGCGCCGCAGGCAAGGCAGAAGCCAGATGGTTGTTCAAGACGATCTACGAACG
CAGTGGCAGCGCCGGAGAGTTCAAGAAGTTCTGTTTCACCGTGCGCAAGCTGATCGGGTCAAATGACCTG
CCGGAGTACGATTTGAAGGAGGAGGCGGGGCAGGCTGGCCCGATCCTAGTCATGCGCTACCGCAACCTGA
TCGAGGGCGAAGCATCCGCCGGTTCCTAATGTACGGAGCAGATGCTAGGGCAAATTGCCCTAGCAGGGGA
AAAAGGTCGAAAAGGACTCTTTCCTGTGGATAGCACGTACATTGGGAACCCAAAGCCGTACATTGGGAAC
CGGAACCCGTACATTGGGAACCCAAAGCCGTACATTGGGAACCGGTCACACATGTAAGTGACTGATATAA
AAGAGAAAAAAGGCGATTTTTCCGCCTAAAACTCTTTAAAACTTATTAAAACTCTTAAAACCCGCCTGGC
CTGTGCATAACTGTCTGGCCAGCGCACAGCCGAAGAGCTGCAAAAAGCGCCTACCCTTCGGTCGCTGCGC
TCCCTACGCCCCGCCGCTTCGCGTCGGCCTATCGCGGCCGCTGGCCGCTCAAAAATGGCTGGCCTACGGC
CAGGCAATCTACCAGGGCGCGGACAAGCCGCGCCGTCGCCACTCGACCGCCGGCGCCCACATCAAGGCAC
CCTGCCTCGCGCGTTTCGGTGATGACGGTGAAAACCTCTGACACATGCAGCTCCCGGTGACGGTCACAGC
TTGTCTGTAAGCGGATGCCGGGAGCAGACAAGCCCGTCAGGGCGCGTCAGCGGGTGTTGGCGGGTGTCGG
GGCGCAGCCATGACCCAGTCACGTAGCGATAGCGGAGTGTATACTGGCTTAACTATGCGGCATCAGAGCA
GATTGTACTGAGAGTGCACCATATGCGGTGTGAAATACCGCACAGATGCGTAAGGAGAAAATACCGCATC
AGGCGCTCTTCCGCTTCCTCGCTCACTGACTCGCTGCGCTCGGTCGTTCGGCTGCGGCGAGCGGTATCAG
CTCACTCAAAGGCGGTAATACGGTTATCCACAGAATCAGGGGATAACGCAGGAAAGAACATGTGAGCAAA
AGGCCAGCAAAAGGCCAGGAACCGTAAAAAGGCCGCGTTGCTGGCGTTTTTCCATAGGCTCCGCCCCCCT
GACGAGCATCACAAAAATCGACGCTCAAGTCAGAGGTGGCGAAACCCGACAGGACTATAAAGATACCAGG
CGTTTCCCCCTGGAAGCTCCCTCGTGCGCTCTCCTGTTCCGACCCTGCCGCTTACCGGATACCTGTCCGC
CTTTCTCCCTTCGGGAAGCGTGGCGCTTTCTCATAGCTCACGCTGTAGGTATCTCAGTTCGGTGTAGGTC
GTTCGCTCCAAGCTGGGCTGTGTGCACGAACCCCCCGTTCAGCCCGACCGCTGCGCCTTATCCGGTAACT
ATCGTCTTGAGTCCAACCCGGTAAGACACGACTTATCGCCACTGGCAGCAGCCACTGGTAACAGGATTAG
CAGAGCGAGGTATGTAGGCGGTGCTACAGAGTTCTTGAAGTGGTGGCCTAACTACGGCTACACTAGAAGG
ACAGTATTTGGTATCTGCGCTCTGCTGAAGCCAGTTACCTTCGGAAAAAGAGTTGGTAGCTCTTGATCCG
GCAAACAAACCACCGCTGGTAGCGGTGGTTTTTTTGTTTGCAAGCAGCAGATTACGCGCAGAAAAAAAGG
ATCTCAAGAAGATCCTTTGATCTTTTCTACGGGGTCTGACGCTCAGTGGAACGAAAACTCACGTTAAGGG
ATTTTGGTCATGCATTCTAGGTGATTAGAAAAACTCATCGAGCATCAAATGAAACTGCAATTTATTCATA
TCAGGATTATCAATACCATATTTTTGAAAAAGCCGTTTCTGTAATGAAGGAGAAAACTCACCGAGGCAGT
TCCATAGGATGGCAAGATCCTGGTATCGGTCTGCGATTCCGACTCGTCCAACATCAATACAACCTATTAA
TTTCCCCTCGTCAAAAATAAGGTTATCAAGTGAGAAATCACCATGAGTGACGACTGAATCCGGTGAGAAT
GGCAAAAGTTTATGCATTTCTTTCCAGACTTGTTCAACAGGCCAGCCATTACGCTCGTCATCAAAATCAC
TCGCATCAACCAAACCGTTATTCATTCGTGATTGCGCCTGAGCGAGTCGAAATACGCGATCGCTGTTAAA
AGGACAATTACAAACAGGAATCGAATGCAACCGGCGCAGGAACACTGCCAGCGCATCAACAATATTTTCA
CCTGAATCAGGATATTCTTCTAATACCTGGAATGCTGTTTTCCCTGGGATCGCAGTGGTGAGTAACCATG
CATCATCAGGAGTACGGATAAAATGCTTGATGGTCGGAAGAGGCATAAATTCCGTCAGCCAGTTTAGTCT
GACCATCTCATCTGTAACATCATTGGCAACGCTACCTTTGCCATGTTTCAGAAACAACTCTGGCGCATCG
GGCTTCCCATACAATCGGTAGATTGTCGCACCTGATTGCCCGACATTATCGCGAGCCCATTTATACCCAT
ATAAATCAGCATCCATGTTGGAATTTAATCGCGGCCTTGAGCAAGACGTTTCCCGTTGAATATGGCTCAT
AACAGAACTTATTATTTCCTTCCTCTTTTCTACAGTATTTAAAGATACCCCAAGAAGCTAATTATAACAA
GACGAACTCCAATTCACTGTTCCTTGCATTCTAAAACCTTAAATACCAGAAAACAGCTTTTTCAAAGTTG
TTTTCAAAGTTGGCGTATAACATAGTATCGACGGAGCCGATTTTGAAACCGCGGTGATCACAGGCAGCAA
CGCTCTGTCATCGTTACAATCAACATGCTACCCTCCGCGAGATCATCCGTGTTTCAAACCCGGCAGCTTA
GTTGCCGTTCTTCCGAATAGCATCGGTAACATGAGCAAAGTCTGCCGCCTTACAACGGCTCTCCCGCTGA
CGCCGTCCCGGACTGATGGGCTGCCTGTATCGAGTGGTGATTTTGTGCCGAGCTGCCGGTCGGGGAGCTG
TTGGCTGGCTGGTGGCAGGATATATTGTGGTGTAAACA
Features (pLannotate 1.2.2; 10 found; start..end, strand, type, name):
    213..237     +  misc_feature   RB T-DNA repeat: right border repeat from nopaline C58 T-DNA
    577..978     +  CDS            Y4CG_SINFN (fragment): Protein inferred from homology: Swiss-Prot protein existence level 3. From Sinorhizobium fredii (strain NBRC 101917 / NGR234).
   1538..2167    +  CDS            pVS1 StaA: stability protein from the Pseudomonas plasmid pVS1 (Heeb et al., 2000)
   2596..3669    +  CDS            pVS1 RepA: replication protein from the Pseudomonas plasmid pVS1 (Heeb et al., 2000)
   3735..3929    +  rep_origin     pVS1 oriV: origin of replication for the Pseudomonas plasmid pVS1 (Heeb et al., 2000)
   4132..4171    +  CDS            rop (fragment): Rop protein, which maintains plasmids at low copy number; rop
   4273..4413    +  misc_feature   bom: basis of mobility region from pBR322
   4599..5187    -  rep_origin     ori: high-copy-number ColE1/pMB1/pBR322/pUC origin of replication
   5275..6090    -  CDS            KanR: aminoglycoside phosphotransferase; aph(3')-Ia; confers resistance to kanamycin in bacteria or G418 (Geneticin®) in eukaryotes
   6523..6547    +  misc_feature   LB T-DNA repeat: left border repeat from nopaline C58 T-DNA
