[The description below was written by a language model from this plasmid's Addgene catalogue record and pLannotate feature annotations shown in this document.]
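Description:
pMP072 is an empty plant binary destination vector built on a pCAMBIA backbone and designated pGBZ1j, the "joker" destination vector of the GreenBraid system that accompanies the GreenGate 2.0 cloning toolkit. It carries no gene or insert. Instead, according to the record, its cloning position holds a dummy sequence flanked by PaqCI sites. PaqCI is a type IIS restriction enzyme that cuts outside its recognition sequence, so digestion should release the dummy and leave defined overhangs into which assembled parts can be ligated. The feature table does not annotate the PaqCI sites or the dummy itself, but in this 6,548 nt circular plasmid the left border repeat lies at the very end of the numbered sequence and the right border repeat near its start, leaving only a short T-DNA region between them where the cassette presumably sits.

The rest of the plasmid is standard binary vector machinery. The pVS1 oriV, RepA replication protein and StaA stability protein allow stable maintenance in Agrobacterium. A ColE1/pMB1-type high-copy origin, together with the pBR322 bom region and a remnant rop fragment, supports propagation in E. coli. Bacterial selection is by kanamycin through the aph(3')-Ia gene, which lies outside the T-DNA borders. No plant promoter, terminator or plant selectable marker is annotated, consistent with an empty backbone that receives these elements during assembly. A short fragment with homology to a Sinorhizobium protein is also detected in the backbone and is probably residual vector sequence. The vector's stated context is the stacking of complex transcriptional units for plant expression, with the finished T-DNA presumably delivered by Agrobacterium-mediated transformation.
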