Addgene plasmid #207922: pMP072
Purpose: (Empty Backbone) GreenBraid joker destination vector pGBZ1j - PaqCI - dummy - PaqCI
Depositing lab: Alexis Maizel. Depositing organization: Universitaet Heidelberg. Publication: GreenGate 2.0: Backwards compatible addons for assembly of complex transcriptional units and their stacking with GreenGate. Piepers M, Erbstein K, Reyes-Hernandez J, Song C, Tessi T, Petrasiunaite V, Faerber N, Distel K, Maizel A. PLoS One. 2023 Sep 8;18(9):e0290097. doi: 10.1371/journal.pone.0290097. eCollection 2023. PubMed 37682951.
Backbone
  Vector backbone: pCAMBIA
  Vector type: Plant Expression
Growth in bacteria
  Bacterial resistance: Kanamycin, 50 μg/mL
  Growth temperature: 37°C
  Growth strain: DH5alpha
  Copy number: High Copy
Gene/Insert
  Gene/Insert name: None
Terms and licenses: Academic/Nonprofit Terms; Industry Terms: Not Available to Industry
How to cite: pMP072 was a gift from Alexis Maizel (Addgene plasmid # 207922 ; http://n2t.net/addgene:207922 ; RRID:Addgene_207922)
